Addgene plasmid #221315: pMSCV-MAVS(IRSp53 pLxIS)
Purpose: Expression of MAVS chimera with IRSp53 pLxIS domain in mammalian cells by retroviral transduction
Depositing lab: Jonathan Kagan. Depositing organization: Boston Children's Hospital. Publication: pLxIS-containing domains are biochemically flexible regulators of interferons and metabolism. Landau LM, Chaudhary N, Tien YC, Rogozinska M, Joshi S, Yao C, Crowley J, Hullahalli K, Campbell IW, Waldor MK, Haigis M, Kagan JC. Mol Cell. 2024 Jul 11;84(13):2436-2454.e10. doi: 10.1016/j.molcel.2024.05.030. Epub 2024 Jun 25. PubMed 38925114.
Backbone
  Vector backbone: pMSCV-IRES-GFP
  Vector type: Retroviral
Growth in bacteria
  Bacterial resistance: Ampicillin, 100 μg/mL
  Growth temperature: 37°C
  Growth strain: NEB Stable
  Copy number: High Copy
Gene/Insert
  Gene/Insert name: MAVS chimera with IRSp53 pLxIS domain
  Species: M. musculus (mouse)
  Entrez Gene: Mavs (a.k.a. D430028G21Rik, IPS-1, Visa, cardif)
  Tag / fusion protein: FLAG (N terminal on insert)
  Cloning method: Restriction Enzyme; 5′ cloning site BglII (not destroyed); 3′ cloning site NotI (not destroyed)
Terms and licenses: Academic/Nonprofit Terms; Industry Terms: Not Available to Industry
How to cite: pMSCV-MAVS(IRSp53 pLxIS) was a gift from Jonathan Kagan (Addgene plasmid # 221315 ; http://n2t.net/addgene:221315 ; RRID:Addgene_221315)
