[The description below was written by a language model from this plasmid's Addgene catalogue record and pLannotate feature annotations shown in this document.]
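Description:
pMSCV-MAVS(IRSp53 pLxIS) is a gammaretroviral expression plasmid built on the pMSCV-IRES-GFP backbone and intended for stable gene delivery into mammalian cells by retroviral transduction. In bacteria it is maintained through a high-copy ColE1/pUC-type origin and selected with ampicillin via the β-lactamase gene. The annotated remnants of lac regulatory elements, lacZα, rop, bom, the tetracycline resistance gene and env are short fragments left over from earlier cloning vectors and have no evident functional role. The viral portion consists of murine embryonic stem cell virus 5′ and 3′ long terminal repeats, the MESV Ψ packaging signal and a truncated gag region lacking its start codon, which extends the packaging sequence. No viral structural or enzymatic genes are present, so these functions must be supplied in trans by a packaging system to produce replication-defective particles.

The payload, cloned between BglII and NotI sites, is a mouse MAVS chimera in which a pLxIS-containing domain from IRSp53 has been incorporated, carrying an N-terminal FLAG epitope for detection or immunoprecipitation. The feature table annotates the open reading frame simply as Mavs and does not delineate the IRSp53-derived segment, so the exact chimera boundaries are not stated in the record. No internal promoter is annotated, so transcription presumably runs from the 5′ LTR, yielding a bicistronic message in which an EMCV IRES drives translation of EGFP downstream of the chimera. This allows transduced cells to be identified or sorted by fluorescence. pLxIS motifs are known as IRF3-recruiting elements in innate immune adaptors such as MAVS, and the construct fits a study testing whether such domains from other proteins can function in a MAVS context to regulate interferon responses and metabolism.
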