Features (pLannotate 1.2.2; 21 found; start..end, strand, type, name):
     15..35      +  CDS            2xFLAG (fragment): two tandem FLAG® epitope tags
     40..1788    +  CDS            Mavs: MAVS_MOUSE - Also known as Ips1 From Mus musculus (Mouse).
   1811..1844    -  misc_feature   MCS (fragment): pBluescript multiple cloning site
   1946..2408    +  misc_feature   IRES: internal ribosome entry site (IRES) of the encephalomyocarditis virus (EMCV)
   2422..3141    +  CDS            EGFP: the original enhanced GFP (Yang et al., 1996) mammalian codon-optimized
   3203..3717    +  LTR            3' LTR: 3' long terminal repeat from murine embryonic stem cell virus
   3879..3895    -  protein_bind   lac operator: The lac repressor binds to the lac operator to inhibit transcription in E. coli. This inhibition can be relieved by adding lactose or isopropyl-β-D-thiogalactopyranoside (IPTG). lac repressor encoded by lacI
   3903..3933    -  promoter       lac promoter: promoter for the E. coli lac operon
   3948..3969    -  protein_bind   CAP binding site: CAP binding activates transcription in the presence of cAMP. E. coli catabolite activator protein
   3982..4074    -  CDS            lacI (fragment): lac repressor; lacI; The lac repressor binds to the lac operator to inhibit transcription in E. coli. This inhibition can be relieved by adding lactose or isopropyl-β-D-thiogalactopyranoside (IPTG).
   4257..4845    -  rep_origin     ori: high-copy-number ColE1/pMB1/pBR322/pUC origin of replication
   5016..5876    -  CDS            AmpR: β-lactamase; bla; confers resistance to ampicillin, carbenicillin, and related antibiotics
   5877..5981    -  promoter       AmpR promoter: bla
   6076..6111    +  CDS            rop (fragment): Rop protein, which maintains plasmids at low copy number; rop
   6213..6312    +  misc_feature   bom (fragment): basis of mobility region from pBR322
   6318..6467    -  CDS            lacZα (fragment): LacZα fragment of β-galactosidase; lacZ fragment
   6467..6668    -  CDS            TcR (fragment): tetracycline efflux protein; tet; confers resistance to tetracycline
   6669..6767    +  CDS            env (fragment): murine leukemia virus gPr80 envelope polyprotein precursor; env; proteolytically cleaved into gp70SU and p15TM subunits
   6809..7325    +  LTR            5' LTR: 5' long terminal repeat from murine embryonic stem cell virus
   7389..7730    +  misc_feature   MESV Ψ: packaging signal of murine embryonic stem cell virus
   7797..8213    +  CDS            gag (truncated): truncated Moloney murine leukemia virus (MMLV) gag gene lacking the start codon
>Addgene plasmid #221315 | pMSCV-MAVS(IRSp53 pLxIS) | addgene full sequence | sequence record 438542 | Addgene NGS Result
AGATCTGCCACCATGGATTACAAGGATGATGATGACAAAATGACATTCGCTGAAGACAAGACTTACAAGT
ACATCCGAGATAATCACTCTAAGTTTTGTTGCGTAGATGTACTTGAGATTTTGCCCTATCTCTCCTGTTT
GACAGCCAGTGACCAGGATCGCCTCAGGGCTAGTTACCGACAGATTGGTAACCGCGATACTTTGTGGGGT
CTGTTCAACAATCTCCAGAGGCGCCCTGGATGGGTGGAAGTTTTCATCCGAGCACTTCAAATCTGCGAAC
TCCCCGGCTTGGCAGATCAGGTGACCAGGGTGTACCAATCATACCTCCCACCTGGTACAAGTTTGCGATC
TCTGGAACCCCTGCAACTTCCCGATTTTCCCGCAGCCGTGAGTGGACCATCAGCCTTCGCACCAGGCCAT
AACATTCCCGATCACGGGCTTAGAGAAACACCATCTTGCCCCAAGCCCGTGCAAGATACACAGCCTCCTG
AGAGCCCCGTGGAAAATTCTGAGCAACTTCTGCAGACAAACTCAGGCGCCGTGGCCAGAATGTCTGGCGG
ATCCTTGATACCATCACCTAATCAGCAGGCTTTGAGTCCACAACCTTCTAGGGAGCATCAAGAACAGGAA
CCTGAGCTTGGAGGAGCACATGCTGCTAATGTCGCATCAGTACCCATCGCAACATATGGGCCTGTTTCCC
CTACAGTGAGTTTTCAGCCATTGCCCCGAACTGCTCTTAGAACAAACCTCCTCTCAGGCGTTACAGTAAG
CGCACTTAGCGCCGACACTAGTTTGTCTTCAAGTTCAACAGGCTCCGCCTTTGCTAAAGGTGCCGGCGAT
CAGGCCAAGGCTGCTACCTGTTTTAGTACTACTCTTACTAACAGTGTCACAACCTCCAGCGTACCCAGTC
CAAGACTGGTACCCGTCAAAACTATGAGTAGCAAGCTGCCTCTCTCCTCCAAATCCACCGCCGCTATGAC
AAGCACCGTGCTGACTAATACTGCACCATCCAAGCTCCCCTCCAACTCCGTATATGCAGGAACTGTGCCC
TCCAGAGTACCAGCCTCTGTCGCTAAGGCACCCGCAAACACCATTCCTCCCGAAAGGAACAGTAAACAAG
CAAAAGAAACCCCTGAGGGTCCAGCTACTAAGGTAACCACTGGGGGGAACCAGACTGGCCCCAATAGTTC
AATCAGAAGTCTCCATTCTGGTCCTATGGCCAACTCAAATGGAAGCATCCTCCCAAGCGCACTTTCTGCT
TCCAAAAGCAATCTTGTTATTTCCGACCCCATACCTGGCGCAAAACCTCTGCCTGTCCCTCCAGAATTGG
CCCCATTCGTAGGTCGCATGTCAGCCCAAGAAAACGTTCCCGTTATGAACGGCGTTGCCGGGCCAGACTC
AGAGGATTATAATCCCTGGGCTGATCGGAAAGCAGCCCAACCAAAAAGTCTCTCTCCACCCCAATCTCAA
AGTAAGCTGAGCGATTCCTATAGCAACACACTCCCAGTGAGAAAAAGCGTTACCCCAAAAAATAGTTATG
CCACAACAGAGAATAAGACCCTTCCTCGCTCATCATCTATGGCCGCTGGACTTGAACGAAACCAGGTGGA
TGAATCTCCTAGCGCCGATTTGCTCGGTTCACCAGAACCCCTGGCCACTCAGCAACCACAAGAGGAGGAG
GAACACTGTGCTTCAAGTATGCCTTGGGCTAAATGGCTGGGTGCCACATCTGCCCTCCTTGCTGTCTTTC
TTGCCGTAATGCTTTATAGATCCAGGAGACTGGCTCAATGATAAGCGGCCGCGTTTAAACGTCGACGGTA
TCGATAAGCTTGATATCGAATTCCGCCCCCCCCCCTAACGTTACTGGCCGAAGCCGCTTGGAATAAGGCC
GGTGTGCGTTTGTCTATATGTTATTTTCCACCATATTGCCGTCTTTTGGCAATGTGAGGGCCCGGAAACC
TGGCCCTGTCTTCTTGACGAGCATTCCTAGGGGTCTTTCCCCTCTCGCCAAAGGAATGCAAGGTCTGTTG
AATGTCGTGAAGGAAGCAGTTCCTCTGGAAGCTTCTTGAAGACAAACAACGTCTGTAGCGACCCTTTGCA
GGCAGCGGAACCCCCCACCTGGCGACAGGTGCCTCTGCGGCCAAAAGCCACGTGTATAAGATACACCTGC
AAAGGCGGCACAACCCCAGTGCCACGTTGTGAGTTGGATAGTTGTGGAAAGAGTCAAATGGCTCTCCTCA
AGCGTATTCAACAAGGGGCTGAAGGATGCCCAGAAGGTACCCCATTGTATGGGATCTGATCTGGGGCCTC
GGTGCACATGCTTTACATGTGTTTAGTCGAGGTTAAAAAAACGTCTAGGCCCCCCGAACCACGGGGACGT
GGTTTTCCTTTGAAAAACACGATGATAATATGGCCACAACCATGGTGAGCAAGGGCGAGGAGCTGTTCAC
CGGGGTGGTGCCCATCCTGGTCGAGCTGGACGGCGACGTAAACGGCCACAAGTTCAGCGTGTCTGGCGAG
GGCGAGGGCGATGCCACCTACGGCAAGCTGACCCTGAAGTTCATCTGCACCACCGGCAAGCTGCCCGTGC
CCTGGCCCACCCTCGTGACCACCCTGACCTACGGCGTGCAGTGCTTCAGCCGCTACCCCGACCACATGAA
GCAGCACGACTTCTTCAAGTCCGCCATGCCCGAAGGCTACGTCCAGGAGCGCACCATCTTCTTCAAGGAC
GACGGCAACTACAAGACCCGCGCCGAGGTGAAGTTCGAGGGCGACACCCTGGTGAACCGCATCGAGCTGA
AGGGCATCGACTTCAAGGAGGACGGCAACATCCTGGGGCACAAGCTGGAGTACAACTACAACAGCCACAA
CGTCTATATCATGGCCGACAAGCAGAAGAACGGCATCAAGGCGAACTTCAAGATCCGCCACAACATCGAG
GACGGCAGCGTGCAGCTCGCCGACCACTACCAGCAGAACACCCCCATCGGCGACGGCCCCGTGCTGCTGC
CCGACAACCACTACCTGAGCACCCAGTCCGCCCTGAGCAAAGACCCCAACGAGAAGCGCGATCACATGGT
CCTGCTGGAGTTCGTGACCGCCGCCGGGATCACTCTCGGCATGGACGAGCTGTACAAGTAATGAATTAAT
TAAGAATTCGATAAAATAAAAGATTTTATTTAGTCTCCAGAAAAAGGGGGGAATGAAAGACCCCACCTGT
AGGTTTGGCAAGCTAGCTTAAGTAACGCCATTTTGCAAGGCATGGAAAATACATAACTGAGAATAGAGAA
GTTCAGATCAAGGTTAGGAACAGAGAGACAGCAGAATATGGGCCAAACAGGATATCTGTGGTAAGCAGTT
CCTGCCCCGGCTCAGGGCCAAGAACAGATGGTCCCCAGATGCGGTCCCGCCCTCAGCAGTTTCTAGAGAA
CCATCAGATGTTTCCAGGGTGCCCCAAGGACCTGAAATGACCCTGTGCCTTATTTGAACTAACCAATCAG
TTCGCTTCTCGCTTCTGTTCGCGCGCTTCTGCTCCCCGAGCTCAATAAAAGAGCCCACAACCCCTCACTC
GGCGCGCCAGTCCTCCGATAGACTGCGTCGCCCGGGTACCCGTGTATCCAATAAACCCTCTTGCAGTTGC
ATCCGACTTGTGGTCTCGCTGTTCCTTGGGAGGGTCTCCTCTGAGTGATTGACTACCCGTCAGCGGGGGT
CTTTCATGGGTAACAGTTTCTTGAAGTTGGAGAACAACATTCTGAGGGTAGGAGTCGAATATTAAGTAAT
CCTGACTCAATTAGCCACTGTTTTGAATCCACATACTCCAATACTCCTGAAATAGTTCATTATGGACAGC
GCAGAAAGAGCTGGGGAGAATTGTGAAATTGTTATCCGCTCACAATTCCACACAACATACGAGCCGGAAG
CATAAAGTGTAAAGCCTGGGGTGCCTAATGAGTGAGCTAACTCACATTAATTGCGTTGCGCTCACTGCCC
GCTTTCCAGTCGGGAAACCTGTCGTGCCAGCTGCATTAATGAATCGGCCAACGCGCGGGGAGAGGCGGTT
TGCGTATTGGGCGCTCTTCCGCTTCCTCGCTCACTGACTCGCTGCGCTCGGTCGTTCGGCTGCGGCGAGC
GGTATCAGCTCACTCAAAGGCGGTAATACGGTTATCCACAGAATCAGGGGATAACGCAGGAAAGAACATG
TGAGCAAAAGGCCAGCAAAAGGCCAGGAACCGTAAAAAGGCCGCGTTGCTGGCGTTTTTCCATAGGCTCC
GCCCCCCTGACGAGCATCACAAAAATCGACGCTCAAGTCAGAGGTGGCGAAACCCGACAGGACTATAAAG
ATACCAGGCGTTTCCCCCTGGAAGCTCCCTCGTGCGCTCTCCTGTTCCGACCCTGCCGCTTACCGGATAC
CTGTCCGCCTTTCTCCCTTCGGGAAGCGTGGCGCTTTCTCATAGCTCACGCTGTAGGTATCTCAGTTCGG
TGTAGGTCGTTCGCTCCAAGCTGGGCTGTGTGCACGAACCCCCCGTTCAGCCCGACCGCTGCGCCTTATC
CGGTAACTATCGTCTTGAGTCCAACCCGGTAAGACACGACTTATCGCCACTGGCAGCAGCCACTGGTAAC
AGGATTAGCAGAGCGAGGTATGTAGGCGGTGCTACAGAGTTCTTGAAGTGGTGGCCTAACTACGGCTACA
CTAGAAGAACAGTATTTGGTATCTGCGCTCTGCTGAAGCCAGTTACCTTCGGAAAAAGAGTTGGTAGCTC
TTGATCCGGCAAACAAACCACCGCTGGTAGCGGTGGTTTTTTTGTTTGCAAGCAGCAGATTACGCGCAGA
AAAAAAGGATCTCAAGAAGATCCTTTGATCTTTTCTACGGGGTCTGACGCTCAGTGGAACGAAAACTCAC
GTTAAGGGATTTTGGTCATGAGATTATCAAAAAGGATCTTCACCTAGATCCTTTTAAATTAAAAATGAAG
TTTTAAATCAATCTAAAGTATATATGAGTAAACTTGGTCTGACAGTTACCAATGCTTAATCAGTGAGGCA
CCTATCTCAGCGATCTGTCTATTTCGTTCATCCATAGTTGCCTGACTCCCCGTCGTGTAGATAACTACGA
TACGGGAGGGCTTACCATCTGGCCCCAGTGCTGCAATGATACCGCGAGACCCACGCTCACCGGCTCCAGA
TTTATCAGCAATAAACCAGCCAGCCGGAAGGGCCGAGCGCAGAAGTGGTCCTGCAACTTTATCCGCCTCC
ATCCAGTCTATTAATTGTTGCCGGGAAGCTAGAGTAAGTAGTTCGCCAGTTAATAGTTTGCGCAACGTTG
TTGCCATTGCTACAGGCATCGTGGTGTCACGCTCGTCGTTTGGTATGGCTTCATTCAGCTCCGGTTCCCA
ACGATCAAGGCGAGTTACATGATCCCCCATGTTGTGCAAAAAAGCGGTTAGCTCCTTCGGTCCTCCGATC
GTTGTCAGAAGTAAGTTGGCCGCAGTGTTATCACTCATGGTTATGGCAGCACTGCATAATTCTCTTACTG
TCATGCCATCCGTAAGATGCTTTTCTGTGACTGGTGAGTACTCAACCAAGTCATTCTGAGAATAGTGTAT
GCGGCGACCGAGTTGCTCTTGCCCGGCGTCAATACGGGATAATACCGCGCCACATAGCAGAACTTTAAAA
GTGCTCATCATTGGAAAACGTTCTTCGGGGCGAAAACTCTCAAGGATCTTACCGCTGTTGAGATCCAGTT
CGATGTAACCCACTCGTGCACCCAACTGATCTTCAGCATCTTTTACTTTCACCAGCGTTTCTGGGTGAGC
AAAAACAGGAAGGCAAAATGCCGCAAAAAAGGGAATAAGGGCGACACGGAAATGTTGAATACTCATACTC
TTCCTTTTTCAATATTATTGAAGCATTTATCAGGGTTATTGTCTCATGAGCGGATACATATTTGAATGTA
TTTAGAAAAATAAACAAATAGGGGTTCCGCGCACATTTCCCCGAAAAGTGCCACCTGACGTCTAAGAAAC
CATTATTATCATGACATTAACCTATAAAAATAGGCGTATCACGAGGCCCTTTCGTCTCGCGCGTTTCGGT
GATGACGGTGAAAACCTCTGACACATGCAGCTCCCGGAGACGGTCACAGCTTGTCTGTAAGCGGATGCCG
GGAGCAGACAAGCCCGTCAGGGCGCGTCAGCGGGTGTTGGCGGGTGTCGGGGCTGGCTTAACTATGCGGC
ATCAGAGCAGATTGTACTGAGAGTGCACCATATGCGGTGTGAAATACCGCACAGATGCGTAAGGAGAAAA
TACCGCATCAGGCGCCATTCGCCATTCAGGCTGCGCAACTGTTGGGAAGGGCGATCGGTGCGGGCCTCTT
CGCTATTACGCCAGCTGGCGAAAGGGGGATGTGCTGCAAGGCGATTAAGTTGGGTAACGCCAGGGTTTTC
CCAGTCACGACGTTGTAAAACGACGGCGCAAGGAATGGTGCATGCAAGGAGATGGCGCCCAACAGTCCCC
CGGCCACGGGGCCTGCCACCATACCCACGCCGAAACAAGCGCTCATGAGCCCGAAGTGGCGAGCCCGATC
TTCCCCATCGGTGATGTCGGCGATATAGGCGCCAGCAACCGCACCTGTGGCGCCGGTGATGCCGGCCACG
ATGCGTCCGGCGTAGAGGCGATTAGTCCAATTTGTTAAAGACAGGATATCAGTGGTCCAGGCTCTAGTTT
TGACTCAACAATATCACCAGCTGAAGCCTATAGAGTACGAGCCATAGATAAAATAAAAGATTTTATTTAG
TCTCCAGAAAAAGGGGGGAATGAAAGACCCCACCTGTAGGTTTGGCAAGCTAGCTTAAGTAACGCCATTT
TGCAAGGCATGGAAAATACATAACTGAGAATAGAGAAGTTCAGATCAAGGTTAGGAACAGAGAGACAGCA
GAATATGGGCCAAACAGGATATCTGTGGTAAGCAGTTCCTGCCCCGGCTCAGGGCCAAGAACAGATGGTC
CCCAGATGCGGTCCCGCCCTCAGCAGTTTCTAGAGAACCATCAGATGTTTCCAGGGTGCCCCAAGGACCT
GAAATGACCCTGTGCCTTATTTGAACTAACCAATCAGTTCGCTTCTCGCTTCTGTTCGCGCGCTTCTGCT
CCCCGAGCTCAATAAAAGAGCCCACAACCCCTCACTCGGCGCGCCAGTCCTCCGATAGACTGCGTCGCCC
GGGTACCCGTATTCCCAATAAAGCCTCTTGCTGTTTGCATCCGAATCGTGGACTCGCTGATCCTTGGGAG
GGTCTCCTCAGATTGATTGACTGCCCACCTCGGGGGTCTTTCATTTGGAGGTTCCACCGAGATTTGGAGA
CCCCTGCCCAGGGACCACCGACCCCCCCGCCGGGAGGTAAGCTGGCCAGCGGTCGTTTCGTGTCTGTCTC
TGTCTTTGTGCGTGTTTGTGCCGGCATCTAATGTTTGCGCCTGCGTCTGTACTAGTTAGCTAACTAGCTC
TGTATCTGGCGGACCCGTGGTGGAACTGACGAGTTCTGAACACCCGGCCGCAACCCTGGGAGACGTCCCA
GGGACTTTGGGGGCCGTTTTTGTGGCCCGACCTGAGGAAGGGAGTCGATGTGGAATCCGACCCCGTCAGG
ATATGTGGTTCTGGTAGGAGACGAGAACCTAAAACAGTTCCCGCCTCCGTCTGAATTTTTGCTTTCGGTT
TGGAACCGAAGCCGCGCGTCTTGTCTGCTGCAGCGCTGCAGCATCGTTCTGTGTTGTCTCTGTCTGACTG
TGTTTCTGTATTTGTCTGAAAATTAGGGCCAGACTGTTACCACTCCCTTAAGTTTGACCTTAGGTCACTG
GAAAGATGTCGAGCGGATCGCTCACAACCAGTCGGTAGATGTCAAGAAGAGACGTTGGGTTACCTTCTGC
TCTGCAGAATGGCCAACCTTTAACGTCGGATGGCCGCGAGACGGCACCTTTAACCGAGACCTCATCACCC
AGGTTAAGATCAAGGTCTTTTCACCTGGCCCGCATGGACACCCAGACCAGGTCCCCTACATCGTGACCTG
GGAAGCCTTGGCTTTTGACCCCCCTCCCTGGGTCAAGCCCTTTGTACACCCTAAGCCTCCGCCTCCTCTT
CCTCCATCCGCCCCGTCTCTCCCCCTTGAACCTCCTCGTTCGACCCCGCCTCGATCCTCCCTTTATCCAG
CCCTCACTCCTTCTCTAGGCGCCGGAATT
